Addgene plasmid #126892: pICSL4723_ Pi21
Purpose: Genome editing of the wheat homolog of a susceptibility gene of O. sativa. Encodes wheat optimized Cas9 module, nptII resistance gene, and specific sgRNA modules on the binary plasmid pICSL4723.
Depositing lab: Sophien Kamoun.
Backbone
  Vector backbone: pICSL4723
  Vector type: CRISPR
Growth in bacteria
  Bacterial resistance: Kanamycin, 50 μg/mL
  Growth temperature: 37°C
  Growth strain: DH5alpha
  Copy number: High Copy
Gene/Insert
  Gene/Insert name: Wheat_live_Cas9
  gRNA/shRNA sequence: AGATCGAGATCGTAAAACAA, ATATCAAAATCGTACCACAA, TATGGCACGAACTTGTATGT, TAGGGCATGAACTTGTATGT
  Species: Synthetic
  Insert size (bp): 8726
  Cloning method: Restriction Enzyme; 5′ cloning site Unknown (unknown if destroyed)
Terms and licenses: Academic/Nonprofit Terms; Industry Terms: Not Available to Industry
Depositor comments: Encodes gene specific sgRNAs driven by the wheat U6 promoter; encodes the plant selectable marker nptII driven by the rice Act1 promoter.
How to cite: pICSL4723_ Pi21 was a gift from Sophien Kamoun (Addgene plasmid # 126892 ; http://n2t.net/addgene:126892 ; RRID:Addgene_126892)
