[The description below was written by a language model from this plasmid's Addgene catalogue record and pLannotate feature annotations shown in this document.]
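Description:
pICSL4723_ Pi21 is a 17.3 kb CRISPR/Cas9 binary vector built on the pICSL4723 backbone for genome editing in wheat, targeting the wheat homolog of Pi21, described in the record as a susceptibility gene of rice (O. sativa). The backbone carries the pVS1 replication and stability functions (RepA, StaA, oriV), which are the standard elements that maintain binary plasmids in Agrobacterium. It also carries a high-copy ColE1/pUC-type origin for propagation in E. coli and an aphA-3 kanamycin resistance gene for bacterial selection. Nopaline-type left and right T-DNA border repeats flank the payload, so the cassettes between them can be transferred into plant cells.

Starting from the left border, the T-DNA first holds the plant selectable marker nptII, driven by the rice Act1 promoter and ended by a NOS terminator. The annotation detects nptII as two separated fragments, which would be consistent with an interrupting sequence such as an intron, although the record does not say so. Next comes a wheat codon-optimized Streptococcus pyogenes Cas9 under the maize ubiquitin promoter. Downstream of Cas9 on the same strand, the feature table shows an Arabidopsis histone H2B coding sequence followed by a GFP variant and a NOS terminator. This may explain the "live" in the insert name Wheat_live_Cas9, as a nuclear fluorescent marker for Cas9-expressing cells, but the record does not state how this reporter is linked to Cas9. Four sgRNA modules complete the T-DNA, each with an S. pyogenes guide scaffold and, according to the depositor, a wheat U6 promoter, which the automated annotation did not detect. The four guides allow multiplexed targeting, presumably of more than one site or homoeologous copy of the gene.
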