Features (pLannotate 1.2.2; 27 found; start..end, strand, type, name):
     32..56      +  misc_feature   RB T-DNA repeat: right border repeat from nopaline C58 T-DNA
    365..994     +  CDS            pVS1 StaA: stability protein from the Pseudomonas plasmid pVS1 (Heeb et al., 2000)
   1423..2496    +  CDS            pVS1 RepA: replication protein from the Pseudomonas plasmid pVS1 (Heeb et al., 2000)
   2562..2756    +  rep_origin     pVS1 oriV: origin of replication for the Pseudomonas plasmid pVS1 (Heeb et al., 2000)
   2818..2922    +  promoter       AmpR promoter: bla
   2923..3717    +  CDS            KanR: aminoglycoside phosphotransferase; aphA-3; confers resistance to kanamycin
   3888..4476    +  rep_origin     ori: high-copy-number ColE1/pMB1/pBR322/pUC origin of replication
   4612..4636    +  misc_feature   LB T-DNA repeat: left border repeat from nopaline C58 T-DNA
   4727..4979    -  terminator     NOS terminator: nopaline synthase terminator and poly(A) signal
   4992..5282    -  CDS            NeoR/KanR (fragment): aminoglycoside phosphotransferase confers resistance to neomycin, kanamycin, and G418 (Geneticin®)
   5591..6090    -  CDS            NeoR/KanR (fragment): aminoglycoside phosphotransferase from Tn5; aph(3')-II (or nptII); confers resistance to neomycin, kanamycin, and G418 (Geneticin®)
   6627..6652    -  CDS            9xHis (fragment): 9xHis affinity tag
   6653..7495    -  promoter       Act1 promoter: rice actin promoter
   7529..7724    -  terminator     NOS terminator (fragment): nopaline synthase terminator and poly(A) signal
   7754..8470    -  CDS            oxGFP: oxGFP is a basic (constitutively fluorescent) green fluorescent protein published in 2015, derived from Aequorea victoria.
   8489..8923    -  CDS            H2B10_ARATH: Experimental evidence at protein level: Swiss-Prot protein existence level 1. Core component of nucleosome. Nucleosomes wrap and compact DNA into chromatin, limiting DNA accessibility to the cellular machineries which require DNA as a template. Histones thereby play a central role in transcription regulation, DNA repair, DNA replication and chromosomal stability. DNA accessibility is regulated via a complex set of post-translational modifications of histones, also called histone code, and nucleosome remodeling. From Arabidopsis thaliana (Mouse-ear cress).
   9110..13213   -  CDS            cas9: CAS9_STRP1 - Also known as csn1 From Streptococcus pyogenes serotype M1.
  13347..13369   +  misc_feature   MCS (fragment): pUC18/19 multiple cloning site
  13587..15136   -  promoter       Ubi promoter (fragment): maize polyubiquitin gene promoter
  15576..15651   +  misc_RNA       gRNA scaffold: guide RNA scaffold for the Streptococcus pyogenes CRISPR/Cas9 system
  15663..15684   -  protein_bind   attB2 (fragment): mutant version of attB; recombination site for the Gateway® BP reaction BP Clonase™
  16100..16175   +  misc_RNA       gRNA scaffold: guide RNA scaffold for the Streptococcus pyogenes CRISPR/Cas9 system
  16187..16208   -  protein_bind   attB2 (fragment): mutant version of attB; recombination site for the Gateway® BP reaction BP Clonase™
  16624..16699   +  misc_RNA       gRNA scaffold: guide RNA scaffold for the Streptococcus pyogenes CRISPR/Cas9 system
  16711..16732   -  protein_bind   attB2 (fragment): mutant version of attB; recombination site for the Gateway® BP reaction BP Clonase™
  17148..17223   +  misc_RNA       gRNA scaffold: guide RNA scaffold for the Streptococcus pyogenes CRISPR/Cas9 system
  17235..17256   -  protein_bind   attB2 (fragment): mutant version of attB; recombination site for the Gateway® BP reaction BP Clonase™
>Addgene plasmid #126892 | pICSL4723_ Pi21 | addgene full sequence | sequence record 249677 | Addgene NGS Result
CACGAAGTGATCCGTTTAAACTATCAGTGTTTGACAGGATATATTGGCGGGTAAACCTAAGAGAAAAGAG
CGTTTATTAGAATAATCGGATATTTAAAAGGGCGTGAAAAGGTTTATCCGTTCGTCCATTTGTATGTGCA
TGCCAACCACAGGGTTCCCCTCGGGAGTCAGCCGTGCGGCTGCATGAAATCCTGGCCGGTTTGTCTGATG
CCAAGCTGGCGGCCTGGCCGGCCAGCTTGGCCGCTGAAGAAACCGAGCGCCGCCGTCTAAAAAGGTGATG
TGTATTTGAGTAAAACAGCTTGCGTCATGCGGTCGCTGCGTATATGATGCGATGAGTAAATAAACAAATA
CGCAAGGGGAACGCATGAAGGTTATCGCTGTACTTAACCAGAAAGGCGGGTCAGGCAAGACGACCATCGC
AACCCATCTAGCCCGCGCCCTGCAACTCGCCGGGGCCGATGTTCTGTTAGTCGATTCCGATCCCCAGGGC
AGTGCCCGCGATTGGGCGGCCGTGCGGGAAGATCAACCGCTAACCGTTGTCGGCATCGACCGCCCGACGA
TTGACCGCGACGTGAAGGCCATCGGCCGGCGCGACTTCGTAGTGATCGACGGAGCGCCCCAGGCGGCGGA
CTTGGCTGTGTCCGCGATCAAGGCAGCCGACTTCGTGCTGATTCCGGTGCAGCCAAGCCCTTACGACATA
TGGGCCACCGCCGACCTGGTGGAGCTGGTTAAGCAGCGCATTGAGGTCACGGATGGAAGGCTACAAGCGG
CCTTTGTCGTGTCGCGGGCGATCAAAGGCACGCGCATCGGCGGTGAGGTTGCCGAGGCGCTGGCCGGGTA
CGAGCTGCCCATTCTTGAGTCCCGTATCACGCAGCGCGTGAGCTACCCAGGCACTGCCGCCGCCGGCACA
ACCGTTCTTGAATCAGAACCCGAGGGCGACGCTGCCCGCGAGGTCCAGGCGCTGGCCGCTGAAATTAAAT
CAAAACTCATTTGAGTTAATGAGGTAAAGAGAAAATGAGCAAAAGCACAAACACGCTAAGTGCCGGCCGT
CCGAGCGCACGCAGCAGCAAGGCTGCAACGTTGGCCAGCCTGGCAGACACGCCAGCCATGAAGCGGGTCA
ACTTTCAGTTGCCGGCGGAGGATCACACCAAGCTGAAGATGTACGCGGTACGCCAAGGCAAGACCATTAC
CGAGCTGCTATCTGAATACATCGCGCAGCTACCAGAGTAAATGAGCAAATGAATAAATGAGTAGATGAAT
TTTAGCGGCTAAAGGAGGCGGCATGGAAAATCAAGAACAACCAGGCACCGACGCCGTGGAATGCCCCATG
TGTGGAGGAACGGGCGGTTGGCCAGGCGTAAGCGGCTGGGTTGTCTGCCGGCCCTGCAATGGCACTGGAA
CCCCCAAGCCCGAGGAATCGGCGTGAGCGGTCGCAAACCATCCGGCCCGGTACAAATCGGCGCGGCGCTG
GGTGATGACCTGGTGGAGAAGTTGAAGGCCGCGCAGGCCGCCCAGCGGCAACGCATCGAGGCAGAAGCAC
GCCCCGGTGAATCGTGGCAAGCGGCCGCTGATCGAATCCGCAAAGAATCCCGGCAACCGCCGGCAGCCGG
TGCGTCGTCGATTAGGAAGCCGCCCAAGGGCGACGAGCAACCAGATTTTTTCGTTCCGATGCTCTATGAC
GTGGGCACCCGCGATAGTCGCAGCATCATGGACGTGGCCGTTTTCCGTCTGTCGAAGCGTGACCGACGAG
CTGGCGAGGTGATCCGCTACGAGCTTCCAGACGGGCACGTAGAGGTTTCCGCAGGGCCGGCCGGCATGGC
CAGTGTGTGGGATTACGACCTGGTACTGATGGCGGTTTCCCATCTAACCGAATCCATGAACCGATACCGG
GAAGGGAAGGGAGACAAGCCCGGCCGCGTGTTCCGTCCACACGTTGCGGACGTACTCAAGTTCTGCCGGC
GAGCCGATGGCGGAAAGCAGAAAGACGACCTGGTAGAAACCTGCATTCGGTTAAACACCACGCACGTTGC
CATGCAGCGTACGAAGAAGGCCAAGAACGGCCGCCTGGTGACGGTATCCGAGGGTGAAGCCTTGATTAGC
CGCTACAAGATCGTAAAGAGCGAAACCGGGCGGCCGGAGTACATCGAGATCGAGCTAGCTGATTGGATGT
ACCGCGAGATTACAGAAGGCAAGAACCCGGACGTGCTGACGGTTCACCCCGATTACTTTTTGATCGATCC
CGGCATCGGCCGTTTTCTCTACCGCCTGGCACGCCGCGCCGCAGGCAAGGCAGAAGCCAGATGGTTGTTC
AAGACGATCTACGAACGCAGTGGCAGCGCCGGAGAGTTCAAGAAGTTCTGTTTCACCGTGCGCAAGCTGA
TCGGGTCAAATGACCTGCCGGAGTACGATTTGAAGGAGGAGGCGGGGCAGGCTGGCCCGATCCTAGTCAT
GCGCTACCGCAACCTGATCGAGGGCGAAGCATCCGCCGGTTCCTAATGTACGGAGCAGATGCTAGGGCAA
ATTGCCCTAGCAGGGGAAAAAGGTCGAAAAAGCTTCTTTCCTGTGGATAGCACGTACATTGGGAACCCAA
AGCCGTACATTGGGAACCGGAACCCGTACATTGGGAACCCAAAGCCGTACATTGGGAACCGGTCACACAT
GTAAGTGACTGATATAAAAGAGAAAAAAGGCGATTTTTCCGCCTAAAACTCTTTAAAACTTATTAAAACT
CTTAAAACCCGCCTGGCCTGTGCATAACTGTCTGGCCAGCGCACAGCCGAACAGCTGCAAAAAGCGCCCA
CATCAAGGCTCCGAGTGCGCGGAACCCCTATTTGTTTATTTTTCTAAATACATTCAAATATGTATCCGCT
CATGAGACAATAACCCTGATAAATGCTTCAATAATATTGAAAAAGGAAGAGTATGGCTAAAATGAGAATA
TCACCGGAATTGAAAAAACTGATCGAAAAATACCGCTGCGTAAAAGATACGGAAGGAATGTCTCCTGCTA
AGGTATATAAGCTGGTGGGAGAAAATGAAAACCTATATTTAAAAATGACGGACAGCCGGTATAAAGGGAC
CACCTATGATGTGGAACGGGAAAAGGACATGATGCTATGGCTGGAAGGAAAGCTGCCTGTTCCAAAGGTC
CTGCACTTTGAACGGCATGATGGCTGGAGCAATCTGCTCATGAGTGAGGCCGATGGCGTCCTTTGCTCGG
AAGAGTATGAAGATGAACAAAGCCCTGAAAAGATTATCGAGCTGTATGCGGAGTGCATCAGGCTCTTTCA
CTCCATCGACATATCGGATTGTCCCTATACGAATAGCTTAGACAGCCGCTTAGCCGAATTGGATTACTTA
CTGAATAACGATCTGGCCGATGTGGATTGCGAAAACTGGGAAGAGGACACTCCATTTAAAGATCCGCGCG
AGCTGTATGATTTTTTAAAGACGGAAAAGCCCGAAGAGGAACTTGTCTTTTCCCACGGCGACCTGGGAGA
CAGCAACATCTTTGTGAAAGATGGCAAAGTAAGTGGCTTTATTGATCTTGGGAGAAGCGGCAGGGCGGAC
AAGTGGTATGACATTGCCTTCTGCGTCCGGTCGCTCAGGGAGGATATCGGGGAAGAACAGTATGTCGAGC
TATTTTTTGACTTACTGGGGATCAAGCCTGATTGGGAGAAAATAAAATATTATATTTTACTGGATGAATT
GTTTTAGCTGTCAGACCAAGTTTACTCATATATACTTTAGATTGATTTAAAACTTCATTTTTAATTTAAA
AGGATCTAGGTGAAGATCCTTTTTGATAATCTCATGACCAAAATCCCTTAACGTGAGTTTTCGTTCCACT
GAGCGTCAGACCCCGTAGAAAAGATCAAAGGATCTTCTTGAGATCCTTTTTTTCTGCGCGTAATCTGCTG
CTTGCAAACAAAAAAACCACCGCTACCAGCGGTGGTTTGTTTGCCGGATCAAGAGCTACCAACTCTTTTT
CCGAAGGTAACTGGCTTCAGCAGAGCGCAGATACCAAATACTGTTCTTCTAGTGTAGCCGTAGTTAGGCC
ACCACTTCAAGAACTCTGTAGCACCGCCTACATACCTCGCTCTGCTAATCCTGTTACCAGTGGCTGCTGC
CAGTGGCGATAAGTCGTGTCTTACCGGGTTGGACTCAAGACGATAGTTACCGGATAAGGCGCAGCGGTCG
GGCTGAACGGGGGGTTCGTGCACACAGCCCAGCTTGGAGCGAACGACCTACACCGAACTGAGATACCTAC
AGCGTGAGCTATGAGAAAGCGCCACGCTTCCCGAAGGGAGAAAGGCGGACAGGTATCCGGTAAGCGGCAG
GGTCGGAACAGGAGAGCGCACGAGGGAGCTTCCAGGGGGAAACGCCTGGTATCTTTATAGTCCTGTCGGG
TTTCGCCACCTCTGACTTGAGCGTCGATTTTTGTGATGCTCGTCAGGGGGGCGGAGCCTATGGAAAAACG
CCAGCAACGCGGCCTTTTTACGGTTCCTGCTCGGATCTGTTGGACCGGACAGTAGTCATGGTTGATGGGC
TGCCTGTATCGAGTGGTGATTTTGTGCCGAGCTGCCGGTCGGGGAGCTGTTGGCTGGCTGGTGGCAGGAT
ATATTGTGGTGTAAACAAATTGACGCTTAGACAACTTAATAACACATTGCGGACGTTTTTAATGTACTGG
GGTTGAACACTCTGTGCCGAATTCGGATCCAGCGTCGATCTAGTAACATAGATGACACCGCGCGCGATAA
TTTATCCTAGTTTGCGCGCTATATTTTGTTTTCTATCGCGTATTAAATGTATAATTGCGGGACTCTAATC
ATAAAAACCCATCTCATAAATAACGTCATGCATTACATGTTAATTATTACATGCTTAACGTAATTCAACA
GAAATTATATGATAATCATCGCAAGACCGGCAACAGGATTCAATCTTAAGAAACTTTATTGCCAAATGTT
TGAACGATCTGCTTGACAAGCTCAGAAGAACTCGTCAAGAAGGCGATAGAAGGCGATGCGCTGCGAATCG
GGAGCGGCGATACCGTAAAGCACGAGGAAGCGGTCAGCCCATTCGCCGCCAAGCTCTTCAGCAATATCAC
GGGTAGCCAACGCTATGTCCTGATAGCGGTCCGCCACACCCAGCCGGCCACAGTCGATGAATCCAGAAAA
GCGGCCATTTTCCACCATGATATTCGGCAAGCAGGCATCGCCGTGGGTCACGACGAGATCCTCGCCGTCG
GGCATCCGCGCCTTGAGCCTGGCGAACAGTTCTGTTAATCAGAAAAACTCGGATTAATCGACAAATTCGA
TCGCACAAACTAGAAACTAACACCAGATCTAGATAGAAATCACAAGTCGAAGAGTAATTATTCGACAAAA
CTCAAATTATTTGAACAAATCGGATGATATCTATGAAACCCTAATCGAGAATTAAGATGATATCTAACGA
TCAAACCCAGAAAATCGTCTTAGATCTAAGATTAACAGAATCTAAACCAAAGAACATATACGAAATTGGG
ATCGAACGAAAACAAAATCGAAGATTTTGAGAGAATAAGGAACACAGAAACTTACCTGCAGGCGCGAGCC
CCTGATGCTCTTCGTCCAGATCATCCTGATCGACAAGACCGGCTTCCATCCGAGTACGTGCTCGCTCGAT
GCGATGTTTCGCTTGGTGGTCGAATGGGCAGGTAGCCGGATCAAGCGTATGCAGCCGCCGCATTGCATCA
GCCATGATGGATACTTTCTCGGCAGGAGCAAGGTGAGATGACAGGAGATCCTGCCCCGGCACTTCGCCCA
ATAGCAGCCAGTCCCTTCCCGCTTCAGTGACAACGTCGAGCACAGCTGCGCAAGGAACGCCCGTCGTGGC
CAGCCACGATAGCCGCGCTGCCTCGTCTTGGAGTTCATTCAGGGCACCGGACAGGTCGGTCTTGACAAAA
AGAACCGGGCGCCCCTGCGCTGACAGCCGGAACACGGCGGCATCAGAGCAGCCGATTGTCTGTTGTGCCC
AGTCATAGCCGAATAGCCTCTCCACCCAAGCGGCCGGAGAACCTGCGTGCAATCCATCTTGTTCAATCAT
TGGCTTCTACCTACAAAAAAGCTCCGCACGAGGCTGCATTTGTCACAAATCATGAAAAGAAAAACTACCG
ATGAACAATGCTGAGGGATTCAAATTCTACCCACAAAAAGAAGAAAGAAAGATCTAGCACATCTAAGCCT
GACGAAGCAGCAGAAATATATAAAAATATAAACCATAGTGCCCTTTTCCCCTCTTCCTGATCTTGTTTAG
CATGGCGGAAATTTTAAACCCCCCATCATCTCCCCCAACAACGGCGGATCGCAGATCTACATCCGAGAGC
CCCATTCCCCGCGAGATCCGGGCCGGATCCACGCCGGCGAGAGCCCCAGCCGCGAGATCCCGCCCCTCCC
GCGCACCGATCTGGGCGCGCACGAAGCCGCCTCTCGCCCACCCAAACTACCAAGGCCAAAGATCGTGTCC
GAGACGGAAAAAAAAAACGGAGAAAGAAAGAGGAGAGGGGCGGGGTGGTTACCGGCGCGGCGGCGGCGGA
GGGGGAGGGGGGAGGAGCTCGTCGTCCGGCAGCGAGGGGGGAGGAGGTGGAGGTGGTGGTGGTGGTGGTG
GTAGGGTTGGGGGGATGGGAGGAGAGGGGGGGGTATGTATATAGTGGCGATGGGGGGCGTTTCTTTGGAA
GCGGAGGGAGGGCCGGCCTCGTCGCTGGCTCGCGATCCTCCTCGCGTTTCCGGCCCCCACGACCCGGACC
CACCTGCTGTTTTTTCTTTTTCTTTTTTTTCTTTCTTTTTTTTTTTTTGGCTGCGAGACGTGCGGTGCGT
GCGGACAACTCACGGTGATAGTGGGGGGGTGTGGAGACTATTGTCCAGTTGGCTGGACTGGGGTGGGTTG
GGTTGGGTTGGGTTGGGCTGGGCTTGCTATGGATCGTGGATAGCACTTTGGGCTTTAGGAACTTTAGGGG
TTGTTTTTGTAAATGTTTTGAGTCTAAGTTTATCTTTTATTTTTACTAGAAAAAATACCCATGCGCTGCA
ACGGGGGAAAGCTATTTTAATCTTATTATTGTTCATTGTGAGAATTCGCCTGAATATATATTTTTCTCAA
AAATTATGTCAAATTAGCATATGGGTTTTTTTAAAGATATTTCTTATACAAATCCCTCTGTATTTACAAA
AGCAAACGAACTTAAAACCCGACTCAAATACAGATATGCATTTCCAAAAGCGAATAAACTTAAAAACCAA
TTCATACAAAAATGACGTATCAAAGTACCGACAAAAACATCCTCAATTTTTATAATAGTAGAAAAGAGTA
AATTTCACTTTGGGCCACCTTTTATTACCGATATTTTACTTTATACCACCTTTTAACTGATGTTTTCACT
TTTGACCAGGTAATCTTACCTTTGTTTTATTTTGGACTATCCCGACTCTCTTCTCAAGCATATGAATGAC
CTCGAGTATGCTAGCTCCGCAAGAATTCAAGCTTAGCGTATATTTTGTTTTCTATCGCGTATTAAATGTA
TAATTGCGGGACTCTAATCATAAAAACCCATCTCATAAATAACGTCATGCATTACATGTTAATTATTACA
TGCTTAACGTAATTCAACAGAAATTATATGATAATCATCGCAAGACCGGCAACAGGATTCAATCTTAAGA
AACTTTATTGCCAAATGTTTGAACACTAGTGATATCTGCGGCCGCAGTTATCACTTGTAGAGCTCATCCA
TCCCATGAGTGATGCCTGCAGCCGTTACAAACTCCAGAAGCACCATGTGATCCCTCTTTTCGTTAGGGTC
CTTAGACAGAACGGATTGGGTTGACAGGTAGTGATTGTCGGGCAGAAGCACTGGGCCATCGCCTATCGGC
GTGTTCTGCTGGTAGTGGTCAGCCAGTTGGACACTACCATCCTCCACATTATGCCGGATTTTGAAGTTCG
CCTTAATGCCGTTCTTCTGCTTGTCGGCAGTAATGTAGACGTTGTGAGAATTGAAGTTGTACTCGAGCTT
ATGCCCCAGTATGTTGCCGTCCTCTTTGAAGTCGATCCCTTTGAGTTCGATCCTGTTCACCAGTGTATCT
CCCTCGAACTTGACCTCCGCACGTGTCTTGTACGTTCCGTCGTCCTTAAAGCTGATGGTGCGTTCTTGGA
CATACCCCTCAGGCATGGCTGACTTGAAGAAGTCATGGCGTTTCATGTGGTCCGGATACCTCGAAAAGCA
CTGAACACCATATGTGAGAGTGGTGACCAACGTTGGCCATGGAACCGGCAGTTTCCCAGTGGTACAGATG
AACTTGAGGGTAAGCTTGCCATTGGTGGCATCACCTTCACCTTCGCCTCTCACGCTGAACTTGTGGCCAT
TTACGTCGCCATCCAACTCGACCAAAATGGGCACAACTCCTGTAAAGAGCTCCTCTCCTTTGGACACCAT
GAAAGAGGCGCCCTGAGCAGAACTCGTAAACTTCGTAACCGCCTTAGTCCCTTCAGACACAGCATGTTTC
GCCAACTCACCGGGCAACACAAGTCTAACCGCAGTCTGAATCTCCCTGGAAGTAATCGTCGGCTTCTTGT
TGTACCTCGCCAGCTTCGAAGATTCACCAGCGAGCTTCTCAAAAATATCGTTGATGAAACTGTTCATAAT
TCCCATCGCTTTGCTTGAGATTCCGATGTCTGGATGAACTTGCTTCAACACCTTGAAGATGTAGATCTTG
TATGTCTCAACGTTCTTCTTTGATCTCTTCTTCTTCTTGTCTCCGGCGACGGCTGGTTCCTTGGGGAGTT
TCTTTCCGGCTTTTGGTTTCTTCTCTGCCGCTGCTGCTGGTTCGACTGCCGGAGTTTTCTCTGCCGGTTT
CTTCTCCGCTGGTTTCTTATCTGCCTTCGCCATGGACGTTGAGCCTGGAGCTGGGCCAGGATTCTCCTCC
ACATCACCAGCTTGCTTGAGCAGGGAAAAGTTCGTGGCTCCGGATCCGCCGTCGACTTTGCGCTTCTTCT
TGGGATCCTCCACTTTCCGCTTCTTCTTAGGGGAACCAGACCCAAGGGAGGCGTAATCTGGCACGTCATA
CGGATAGGCATCTCCTCCTAGTTGCGACAAGTCGATCCTCGTTTCGTACAGGCCTGTAATAGACTGGTGA
ATTAGGGTGGCATCGAGTACTTCTTTGGTGCTGGTATAGCGCTTCCTATCAATCGTCGTGTCAAAATATT
TGAACGCCGCAGGAGCGCCAAGGTTCGTCAACGTGAACAAGTGTATGATGTTTTCTGCCTGCTCCCGGAT
GGGTTTGTCCCGATGCTTGTTGTAGGCGGACAACACCTTGTCAAGGTTAGCGTCAGCAAGAATCACCCTC
TTCGAGAACTCACTGATCTGTTCGATGATCTCATCGAGGTAGTGCTTGTGTTGCTCCACAAACAGCTGCT
TTTGCTCATTGTCCTCTGGGGAACCCTTAAGTTTCTCATAGTGTGAGGCGAGATACAGGAAGTTGACGTA
CTTGGATGGGAGTGCCAGCTCGTTCCCCTTTTGCAACTCGCCTGCGCTGGCAAGCATCCTCTTTCTCCCA
TTCTCCAGCTCGAACAAGCTGTATTTCGGCAACTTTATGATGAGATCTTTCTTGACTTCCTTGTATCCTT
TCGCCTCCAAGAAATCAATGGGATTCTTCTCAAAGCTGGAACGCTCCATAATGGTAATCCCGAGCAACTC
CTTTACGCTCTTCAGCTTCTTCGACTTCCCCTTTTCCACCTTGGCAACAACCAGCACGGAGTACGCCACT
GTAGGACTGTCAAAGCCACCGTACTTCTTTGGATCCCAGTCTTTCTTACGGGCTATAAGCTTATCGCTAT
TGCGCTTCGGAAGGATTGACTCTTTCGAGAAGCCGCCGGTTTGGACTTCCGTTTTCTTGACGATGTTGAC
TTGTGGCATGCTTAGCACCTTCCGGACAGTAGCAAAGTCTCTCCCCTTGTCCCACACTATCTCACCAGTT
TCTCCGTTAGTCTCTATCAGCGGACGTTTTCTGATCTCTCCATTGGCCAGGGTGATCTCAGTCTTGAAGA
AGTTCATTATGTTGCTGTAAAAGAAGTACTTGGCGGTGGCCTTGCCGATTTCCTGCTCACTCTTCGCAAT
CATCTTCCTTACGTCATAAACCTTGTAGTCACCGTAGACGAACTCCGACTCAAGCTTGGGATATTTCTTG
ATGAGTGCAGTGCCAACCACAGCATTGAGATAGGCATCATGGGCGTGATGGTAGTTGTTGATCTCACGGA
CCTTATAGAACTGGAAGTCCTTCCGAAAGTCGGACACCAGTTTAGATTTCAGAGTAATAACTTTGACTTC
CCGGATTAGCTTGTCATTCTCATCGTATTTTGTGTTCATGCGTGAGTCCAGGATCTGTGCAACGTGCTTG
GTGATTTGCCGTGTCTCAACCAGTTGGCGCTTGATAAATCCGGCCTTATCTAGCTCACTGAGGCCGCCTC
TCTCCGCCTTGGTAAGGTTGTCGAACTTCCTTTGTGTAATGAGCTTTGCATTGAGGAGTTGCCTCCAGTA
GTTCTTCATCTTCTTGACGACTTCCTCAGAAGGCACGTTGTCTGACTTCCCGCGGTTCTTGTCGGACCTG
GTCAGCACCTTGTTGTCGATAGAGTCGTCTTTGAGGAAGCTTTGTGGTACTATATGATCGACATCGTAGT
CAGATAGGCGATTGATGTCGAGCTCCTGGTCCACGTACATATCGCGTCCGTTTTGGAGGTAGTAGAGGTA
GAGCTTCTCGTTTTGCAGTTGGGTGTTTTCGACCGGATGCTCCTTGAGAATTTGTGATCCGAGCTCCTTG
ATGCCTTCTTCGATTCTCTTCATCCTTTCCCTGGAGTTCTTCTGCCCCTTCTGTGTGGTTTGGTTCTCCC
GAGCCATCTCAATCACGATATTCTCGGGCTTATGTCTACCCATCACTTTGACCAGCTCATCGACAACCTT
CACTGTTTGAAGTATACCCTTCTTGATGGCTGGAGATCCGGCCAAATTCGCGATATGCTCGTGGAGCGAA
TCGCCTTGGCCTGAAACCTGAGCCTTCTGAATGTCCTCCTTGAAGGTCAAGGAGTCATCGTGGATTAGCT
GCATAAAGTTCCTGTTTGCGAACCCATCGGACTTGAGGAAGTCGAGGATGGTCTTGCCCGACTGCTTATC
GCGAATGCCATTGATCAGCTTCCTGCTCAGCCTGCCCCAACCTGTGTAGCGCCTGCGCTTCAGCTGCTTC
ATCACTTTGTCGTCAAAGAGGTGCGCATACGTCTTGAGCCTCTCTTCGATCATCTCGCGGTCCTCGAAGA
GAGTAAGCGTCAGAACGATGTCCTCCAAGATGTCCTCGTTCTCTTCGTTATCGAGGAAGTCTTTATCCTT
AATGATCTTGAGCAAGTCGTGGTACGTTCCCAGCGAGGCGTTGAAGCGATCCTCAACGCCGCTTATCTCC
ACAGAGTCAAAGCACTCGATTTTCTTAAAGTAGTCCTCCTTTAGCTGCTTGACTGTGACCTTGCGATTGG
TCTTGAAAAGGAGATCCACTATGGCCTTCTTCTGCTCTCCTGACAGAAAGGCCGGTTTCCTCATACCCTC
AGTAACGTACTTGACCTTGGTCAGCTCGTTGTAGACGGTGAAGTACTCGTACAGTAGGGAATGTTTGGGG
AGGACCTTCTCGTTTGGCAGATTCTTGTCGAAGTTGGTCATCCTCTCGATGAAGCTTTGGGCAGAAGCGC
CCTTGTCCACCACCTCCTCGAAGTTCCATGGGGTAATCGTTTCCTCCGATTTTCTAGTCATCCACGCGAA
CCTAGAGTTGCCCCTTGCCAATGGGCCCACATAGTAGGGGATTCTGAATGTGAGGATCTTCTCGATTTTC
TCCCGGTTGTCTTTGAGGAATGGGTAAAAGTCCTCTTGCCTACGAAGTATGGCGTGAAGCTCGCCCAGAT
GGATTTGGTGTGGAATGCTTCCATTGTCGAAGGTACGCTGCTTGCGGAGTAGATCCTCGCGATTGAGCTT
AACCAGGAGCTCTTCAGTGCCATCCATCTTCTCGAGAATGGGCTTGATAAACTTGTAGAACTCCTCCTGT
GACGCGCCACCGTCGATGTACCCAGCATACCCGTTCTTTGATTGATCGAAGAAGATCTCTTTGTACTTCT
CCGGCAGCTGTTGTCTGACGAGAGCCTTGAGGAGCGTGAGATCCTGGTGATGTTCGTCGTACCGTTTGAT
CATGGATGCCGAAAGAGGAGCCTTGGTAATCTCAGTGTTAACGCGCAGAATATCGGACAAGAGGATTGCA
TCTGACAAGTTCTTCGCTGCAAGGAAAAGGTCCGCATACTGGTCGCCGATTTGGGCAAGCAGATTGTCGA
GATCGTCGTCGTACGTGTCTTTGGACAGTTGGAGCTTGGCATCCTCGGCCAGGTCAAAGTTAGACTTGAA
GTTAGGGGTGAGCCCTAGACTAAGGGCAATAAGGTTGCCAAACAATCCGTTCTTCTTTTCGCCTGGCAGT
TGGGCTATCAGATTTTCGAGCCTCCGGCTTTTCGACAGCCGAGCACTCAAGATTGCCTTCGCATCAACTC
CTGACGCGTTGATGGGGTTCTCTTCAAAGAGCTGATTGTATGTCTGGACCAGTTGGATGAAGAGTTTGTC
AACATCGGAATTGTCCGGATTAAGGTCGCCTTCGATGAGGAAGTGCCCACGGAACTTAATCATATGGGCC
AGGGCCAAATAGATGAGGCGCAAATCAGCCTTGTCAGTGCTATCTACGAGCTTCTTCCTCAGGTGATAGA
TGGTAGGATACTTCTCGTGGTATGCGACTTCGTCGACAATGTTCCCGAATATCGGATGGCGTTCGTGCTT
CTTGTCCTCTTCTACGAGGAAGCTTTCCTCGAGCCGATGGAAGAAGGAGTCATCCACTTTCGCCATTTCG
TTGGAAAAGATCTCTTGTAGGTAGCAGATCCTGTTCTTTCTACGCGTATAGCGCCTTCTTGCTGTGCGCT
TGAGGCGGGTCGCTTCGGCTGTCTCCCCGGAATCAAAGAGCAACGCACCTATTAGGTTCTTCTTGATGGA
GTGCCTGTCGGTGTTGCCCAGCACTTTAAATTTCTTCGATGGCACCTTGTACTCGTCAGTGATGACAGCC
CAACCCACACTATTCGTTCCTATATCCAACCCGATAGAGTACTTCTTGTCCATGGTGGCAATGCCAGGAC
CCCTGTACCGAAGGCTGCTAATCCGACACACCCTACCCACCTTCCTCTTCTTCTTCGGCCCCATGGTGGC
ACGCGTGAGAAATCTCGAGAGCTCCAGATTCTCCCCGGGAATTCCAGATCCTCTAGAGTCGACCTGCAGA
AGTAACACCAAACAACAGGGTGAGCATCGACAAAAGAAACAGTACCAAGCAAATAAATAGCGTATGAAGG
CAGGGCTAAAAAAATCCACATATAGCTGCTGCATATGCCATCATCCAAGTATATCAAGATCAAAATAATT
ATAAAACATACTTGTTTATTATAATAGATAGGTACTCAAGGTTAGAGCATATGAATAGATGCTGCATATG
CCATCATGTATATGCATCAGTAAAACCCACATCAACATGTATACCTATCCTAGATCGATATTTCCATCCA
TCTTAAACTCGTAACTATGAAGATGTATGACACACACATACAGTTCCAAAATTAATAAATACACCAGGTA
GTTTGAAACAGTATTCTACTCCGATCTAGAACGAATGAACGACCGCCCAACCACACCACATCATCACAAC
CAAGACAAAAAAAAGCATGAAAAGATGACCCGACAAACAAGTGCACGGCATATATTGAAATAAAGGAAAA
GGGCAAACCAAACCCTATGCAACGAAACAAAAAAAATCATGAAATCGATCCCGTCTGCGGAACGGCTAGA
GCCATCCCAGGATTCCCCAAAGAGAAACACTGGCAAGTTAGCAATCAGAACGTGTCTGACGTACAGGTCG
CATCCGTGTACGAACGCTAGCAGCACGGATCTAACACAAACACGGATCTAACACAAACATGAACAGAAGT
AGAACTACCGGGCCCTAACCATGGACCGGAACGCCGATCTAGAGAAGGTAGAGAGGGGGGGGGGGGGAGG
ACGAGCGGCGTACCTTGAAGCGGAGGTGCCGACGGGTGGATTTGGGGGAGATCTGGTTGTGTGTGTGTGC
GCTCCGAACAACACGAGGTTGGGGAAAGAGGGTGTGGAGGGGGTGTCTATTTATTACGGCGGGCGAGGAA
GGGAAAGCGAAGGAGCGGTGGGAAAGGAATCCCCCGTAGCTGCCGGTGCCGTGAGAGGAGGAGGAGGCCG
CCTGCCGTGCCGGCTCACGTCTGCCGCTCCGCCACGCAATTTCTGGATGCCGACAGCGGAGCAAGTCCAA
CGGTGGAGCGGAACTCTCGAGAGGGGTCCAGAGGCAGCGACAGAGATGCCGTGCCGTCTGCTTCGCTTGG
CCCGACGCGACGCTGCTGGTTCGCTGGTTGGTGTCCGTTAGACTCGTCGACGGCGTTTAACAGGCTGGCA
TTATCTACTCGAAACAAGAAAAATGTTTCCTTAGTTTTTTTAATTTCTTAAAGGGTATTTGTTTAATTTT
TAGTCACTTTATTTTATTCTATTTTATATCTAAATTATTAAATAAAAAAACTAAAATAGAGTTTTAGTTT
TCTTAATTTAGAGGCTAAAATAGAATAAAATAGATGTACTAAAAAAATTAGTCTATAAAAACCATTAACC
CTAAACCCTAAATGGATGTACTAATAAAATGGATGAAGTATTATATAGGTGAAGCTATTTGCAAAAAAAA
AGGAGAACACATGCACACTAAAAAGATAAAACTGTAGAGTCCTGTTGTCAAAATACTCAATTGTCCTTTA
GACCATGTCTAACTGTTCATTTATATGATTCTCTAAAACACTGATATTATTGTAGTACTATAGATTATAT
TATTCGTAGAGTAAAGTTTAAATATATGTATAAAGATAGATAAACTGCACTTCAAACAAGTGTGACAAAA
AAAATATGTGGTAATTTTTTATAACTTAGACATGCAATGCTCATTATCTCTAGAGAGGGGCACGACCGGG
TCACGCTGCACTGCAGGCATGCAAGCTTCACCACTTTGTACCATGGTGCTCCACTAGAATTCGAGCTCGG
AGGACCAAGCCCGTTATTCTGACAGTTCTGGTGCTCAACACATTTATATTTATCAAGGAGCACATTGTTA
CTCACTGCTAGGAGGGAATCGAACTAGGAATATTGATCAGAGGAACTACGAGAGAGCTGAAGATAACTGC
CCTCTAGCTCTCACTGATCTGGGTCGCATAGTGAGATGCAGCCCACGTGAGTTCAGCAACGGTCTAGCGC
TGGGCTTTTAGGCCCGCATGATCGGGCTTTTGTCGGGTGGTCGACGTGTTCACGATTGGGGAGAGCAACG
CAGCAGTTCCTCTTAGTTTAGTCCCACCTCGCCTGTCCAGCAGAGTTCTGACCGGTTTATAAACTCGCTT
GCTGCATCAGACTTGAGATCGAGATCGTAAAACAAGTTTTAGAGCTAGAAATAGCAAGTTAAAATAAGGC
TAGTCCGTTATCAACTTGAAAAAGTGGCACCGAGTCGGTGCTTTTTTTCTAGACCCAGCTTTCTTGTACA
AAGTTGGCATTACGCTTTACGAATTCCCATGGGGAGGACCAAGCCCGTTATTCTGACAGTTCTGGTGCTC
AACACATTTATATTTATCAAGGAGCACATTGTTACTCACTGCTAGGAGGGAATCGAACTAGGAATATTGA
TCAGAGGAACTACGAGAGAGCTGAAGATAACTGCCCTCTAGCTCTCACTGATCTGGGTCGCATAGTGAGA
TGCAGCCCACGTGAGTTCAGCAACGGTCTAGCGCTGGGCTTTTAGGCCCGCATGATCGGGCTTTTGTCGG
GTGGTCGACGTGTTCACGATTGGGGAGAGCAACGCAGCAGTTCCTCTTAGTTTAGTCCCACCTCGCCTGT
CCAGCAGAGTTCTGACCGGTTTATAAACTCGCTTGCTGCATCAGACTTGTATGGCACGAACTTGTATGTG
TTTTAGAGCTAGAAATAGCAAGTTAAAATAAGGCTAGTCCGTTATCAACTTGAAAAAGTGGCACCGAGTC
GGTGCTTTTTTTCTAGACCCAGCTTTCTTGTACAAAGTTGGCATTACGCTCAGAGAATTCGCATGCGGAG
GACCAAGCCCGTTATTCTGACAGTTCTGGTGCTCAACACATTTATATTTATCAAGGAGCACATTGTTACT
CACTGCTAGGAGGGAATCGAACTAGGAATATTGATCAGAGGAACTACGAGAGAGCTGAAGATAACTGCCC
TCTAGCTCTCACTGATCTGGGTCGCATAGTGAGATGCAGCCCACGTGAGTTCAGCAACGGTCTAGCGCTG
GGCTTTTAGGCCCGCATGATCGGGCTTTTGTCGGGTGGTCGACGTGTTCACGATTGGGGAGAGCAACGCA
GCAGTTCCTCTTAGTTTAGTCCCACCTCGCCTGTCCAGCAGAGTTCTGACCGGTTTATAAACTCGCTTGC
TGCATCAGACTTGATATCAAAATCGTACCACAAGTTTTAGAGCTAGAAATAGCAAGTTAAAATAAGGCTA
GTCCGTTATCAACTTGAAAAAGTGGCACCGAGTCGGTGCTTTTTTTCTAGACCCAGCTTTCTTGTACAAA
GTTGGCATTACGCTTGTGGAATTCCTCGAGGGAGGACCAAGCCCGTTATTCTGACAGTTCTGGTGCTCAA
CACATTTATATTTATCAAGGAGCACATTGTTACTCACTGCTAGGAGGGAATCGAACTAGGAATATTGATC
AGAGGAACTACGAGAGAGCTGAAGATAACTGCCCTCTAGCTCTCACTGATCTGGGTCGCATAGTGAGATG
CAGCCCACGTGAGTTCAGCAACGGTCTAGCGCTGGGCTTTTAGGCCCGCATGATCGGGCTTTTGTCGGGT
GGTCGACGTGTTCACGATTGGGGAGAGCAACGCAGCAGTTCCTCTTAGTTTAGTCCCACCTCGCCTGTCC
AGCAGAGTTCTGACCGGTTTATAAACTCGCTTGCTGCATCAGACTTGTAGGGCATGAACTTGTATGTGTT
TTAGAGCTAGAAATAGCAAGTTAAAATAAGGCTAGTCCGTTATCAACTTGAAAAAGTGGCACCGAGTCGG
TGCTTTTTTTCTAGACCCAGCTTTCTTGTACAAAGTTGGCATTACGCTGAGCGAGGATGCACATGTGACC
GAGGGA
